Addgene plasmid #86457: MSCV-pU6-(BbsI)-CcdB-(BbsI)-Pgk-Puro-T2A-BFP
Purpose: Mouse stem cell retroviral vector including a puromycin resistance and BFP gene. sgRNA targets can be cloned in between the BbsI sites
Depositing lab: Ralf Kuehn. Depositing organization: Max-Delbrueck-Centrum fuer Molekulare Medizin (MDC). Publication: Efficient CRISPR-mediated mutagenesis in primary immune cells using CrispRGold and a C57BL/6 Cas9 transgenic mouse line. Chu VT, Graf R, Wirtz T, Weber T, Favret J, Li X, Petsch K, Tran NT, Sieweke MH, Berek C, Kuhn R, Rajewsky K. Proc Natl Acad Sci U S A. 2016 Nov 1;113(44):12514-12519. Epub 2016 Oct 11. 10.1073/pnas.1613884113 PubMed 27729526.
Backbone
  Vector backbone: pBS
  Backbone size w/o insert (bp): 3125
  Total vector size (bp): 8767
  Vector type: Mammalian Expression, CRISPR
  Selectable markers: Puromycin
Growth in bacteria
  Bacterial resistance: Chloramphenicol and Ampicillin, 25 & 100 μg/mL
  Growth temperature: 30°C
  Growth strain: ccdB Survival
  Copy number: Unknown
Gene/Insert
  Gene/Insert name: BFP (alt name: Blue fluorescent protein)
  Insert size (bp): 720
  GenBank ID: GQ221702.1 GQ221702.1
  Promoter: Pgk
  Cloning method: Restriction Enzyme; 5′ cloning site NheI (not destroyed); 3′ cloning site MluI (not destroyed)
  Sequencing primers: 5′ M13 for; 3′ M13 rev
Terms and licenses: Academic/Nonprofit Terms; Industry Terms: Not Available to Industry
How to cite: MSCV-pU6-(BbsI)-CcdB-(BbsI)-Pgk-Puro-T2A-BFP was a gift from Ralf Kuehn (Addgene plasmid # 86457 ; http://n2t.net/addgene:86457 ; RRID:Addgene_86457)
