[The description below was written by a language model from this plasmid's Addgene catalogue record and pLannotate feature annotations shown in this document.]
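Description:
MSCV-pU6-(BbsI)-CcdB-(BbsI)-Pgk-Puro-T2A-BFP is a gammaretroviral (murine stem cell virus) sgRNA delivery vector for CRISPR/Cas9 work in mammalian cells. The catalogue lists the backbone as pBS. The total size is about 8.7 to 8.8 kb: the catalogue gives 8,767 bp and the sequenced record 8,738 nt. The plasmid replicates in E. coli from a high-copy ColE1/pUC-type origin and carries AmpR. The stuffer cassette adds a chloramphenicol resistance gene, so both antibiotics are listed for selection. Because the stuffer also encodes the CcdB gyrase toxin, the uncut plasmid must be grown in a ccdB-tolerant strain.

The viral portion runs from the MESV-type 5' LTR through the Ψ packaging signal and a truncated, start-codon-less gag segment to a 3' LTR, which the annotation matches as fragments of a ΔU3 (self-inactivating) MMLV LTR. These elements allow the genome to be packaged and integrated when gag-pol and env are supplied in trans. A human U6 Pol III promoter sits upstream of the CmR/ccdB stuffer, which by the construct name is flanked by BbsI sites, and a S. pyogenes gRNA scaffold follows it. Replacing the stuffer with annealed target oligonucleotides produces a complete sgRNA expression unit. Loss of ccdB then counter-selects against uncut parental plasmid in standard strains. Downstream, the mouse PGK promoter drives puromycin N-acetyltransferase linked through a T2A self-cleaving peptide (named in the title, not annotated) to a blue fluorescent protein annotated as EBFP2. Transduced cells can therefore be selected with the drug or tracked and sorted by fluorescence. No Cas9 is encoded, so the vector is meant for Cas9-expressing cells. The associated publication concerns mutagenesis in primary immune cells from a Cas9 transgenic mouse line.
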