Features (pLannotate 1.2.2; 27 found; start..end, strand, type, name):
      1..517     +  LTR            5' LTR: 5' long terminal repeat from murine embryonic stem cell virus
    581..922     +  misc_feature   MESV Ψ: packaging signal of murine embryonic stem cell virus
    989..1405    +  CDS            gag (truncated): truncated Moloney murine leukemia virus (MMLV) gag gene lacking the start codon
   1453..1693    +  promoter       U6 promoter: RNA polymerase III promoter for human U6 snRNA
   1734..1764    +  promoter       lac UV5 promoter: E. coli lac promoter with an "up" mutation
   1788..1817    +  promoter       cat promoter (fragment): promoter of the E. coli cat gene encoding chloramphenicol acetyltransferase
   1818..2477    +  CDS            CmR: chloramphenicol acetyltransferase; cat; confers resistance to chloramphenicol
   2656..2814    +  CDS            ccdA (fragment): CCDA_ECO57 - Also known as H, letA. Experimental evidence at protein level: Swiss-Prot protein existence level 1. Antitoxin component of a type II toxin-antitoxin (TA) system which inhibits the post-segregational killing (PSK) of plasmid-free cells, also referred to as a plasmid addiction system. Binds to and blocks the activity of CcdB; will also remove bound CcdB protein from the CcdB-GyrA complex by forming a CcdA-CcdB complex, a process termed rejuvenation. Functions as a transcriptional corepressor for the ccdAB operon, repression also requires CcdB (By similarity). From Escherichia coli
   2819..3121    +  CDS            ccdB: CCDB_ECOLI - Also known as G, letB, letD. Experimental evidence at protein level: Swiss-Prot protein existence level 1. Toxic component of a type II toxin-antitoxin (TA) system, functioning in plasmid maintainence. Responsible for the post- segregational killing (PSK) of plasmid-free cells, also referred to as a plasmid addiction system. Half-life of over 2 hours. Cell killing by CcdB is accompanied by filamentation, defects in chromosome and plasmid segregation, defects in cell division, formation of anucleate cells, decreased DNA synthesis and plasmid loss. Interferes with the activity of DN
   3170..3245    +  misc_RNA       gRNA scaffold: guide RNA scaffold for the Streptococcus pyogenes CRISPR/Cas9 system
   3252..3295    +  misc_RNA       gRNA scaffold (fragment): guide RNA scaffold for the Streptococcus pyogenes CRISPR/Cas9 system
   3372..3871    +  promoter       PGK promoter: mouse phosphoglycerate kinase 1 promoter
   3896..4492    +  CDS            PuroR (fragment): puromycin N-acetyltransferase; pac from Streptomyces; confers resistance to puromycin
   4553..5269    +  CDS            EBFP2: EBFP2 is a basic (constitutively fluorescent) blue fluorescent protein published in 2007, derived from Aequorea victoria. It is reported to be a rapidly-maturing monomer with moderate acid sensitivity.
   5322..5356    +  LTR            3' LTR (ΔU3) (fragment): self-inactivating 3' long terminal repeat (LTR) from Moloney murine leukemia virus
   5353..5647    +  LTR            3' LTR (ΔU3) (fragment): self-inactivating 3' long terminal repeat (LTR) from Moloney murine leukemia virus
   5833..5863    -  promoter       lac promoter: promoter for the E. coli lac operon
   5878..5899    -  protein_bind   CAP binding site: CAP binding activates transcription in the presence of cAMP. E. coli catabolite activator protein
   5912..6004    -  CDS            lacI (fragment): lac repressor; lacI; The lac repressor binds to the lac operator to inhibit transcription in E. coli. This inhibition can be relieved by adding lactose or isopropyl-β-D-thiogalactopyranoside (IPTG).
   6187..6775    -  rep_origin     ori: high-copy-number ColE1/pMB1/pBR322/pUC origin of replication
   6946..7806    -  CDS            AmpR: β-lactamase; bla; confers resistance to ampicillin, carbenicillin, and related antibiotics
   7807..7911    -  promoter       AmpR promoter: bla
   8006..8041    +  CDS            rop (fragment): Rop protein, which maintains plasmids at low copy number; rop
   8143..8242    +  misc_feature   bom (fragment): basis of mobility region from pBR322
   8248..8397    -  CDS            lacZα (fragment): LacZα fragment of β-galactosidase; lacZ fragment
   8397..8598    -  CDS            TcR (fragment): tetracycline efflux protein; tet; confers resistance to tetracycline
   8599..8697    +  CDS            env (fragment): murine leukemia virus gPr80 envelope polyprotein precursor; env; proteolytically cleaved into gp70SU and p15TM subunits
>Addgene plasmid #86457 | MSCV-pU6-(BbsI)-CcdB-(BbsI)-Pgk-Puro-T2A-BFP | addgene full sequence | sequence record 358949 | Addgene NGS Result
AATGAAAGACCCCACCTGTAGGTTTGGCAAGCTAGCTTAAGTAACGCCATTTTGCAAGGCATGGAAAATA
CATAACTGAGAATAGAGAAGTTCAGATCAAGGTTAGGAACAGAGAGACAGCAGAATATGGGCCAAACAGG
ATATCTGTGGTAAGCAGTTCCTGCCCCGGCTCAGGGCCAAGAACAGATGGTCCCCAGATGCGGTCCCGCC
CTCAGCAGTTTCTAGAGAACCATCAGATGTTTCCAGGGTGCCCCAAGGACCTGAAATGACCCTGTGCCTT
ATTTGAACTAACCAATCAGTTCGCTTCTCGCTTCTGTTCGCGCGCTTCTGCTCCCCGAGCTCAATAAAAG
AGCCCACAACCCCTCACTCGGCGCGCCAGTCCTCCGATAGACTGCGTCGCCCGGGTACCCGTATTCCCAA
TAAAGCCTCTTGCTGTTTGCATCCGAATCGTGGACTCGCTGATCCTTGGGAGGGTCTCCTCAGATTGATT
GACTGCCCACCTCGGGGGTCTTTCATTTGGAGGTTCCACCGAGATTTGGAGACCCCTGCCCAGGGACCAC
CGACCCCCCCGCCGGGAGGTAAGCTGGCCAGCGGTCGTTTCGTGTCTGTCTCTGTCTTTGTGCGTGTTTG
TGCCGGCATCTAATGTTTGCGCCTGCGTCTGTACTAGTTAGCTAACTAGCTCTGTATCTGGCGGACCCGT
GGTGGAACTGACGAGTTCTGAACACCCGGCCGCAACCCTGGGAGACGTCCCAGGGACTTTGGGGGCCGTT
TTTGTGGCCCGACCTGAGGAAGGGAGTCGATGTGGAATCCGACCCCGTCAGGATATGTGGTTCTGGTAGG
AGACGAGAACCTAAAACAGTTCCCGCCTCCGTCTGAATTTTTGCTTTCGGTTTGGAACCGAAGCCGCGCG
TCTTGTCTGCTGCAGCGCTGCAGCATCGTTCTGTGTTGTCTCTGTCTGACTGTGTTTCTGTATTTGTCTG
AAAATTAGGGCCAGACTGTTACCACTCCCTTAAGTTTGACCTTAGGTCACTGGAAAGATGTCGAGCGGAT
CGCTCACAACCAGTCGGTAGATGTCAAGAAGAGACGTTGGGTTACCTTCTGCTCTGCAGAATGGCCAACC
TTTAACGTCGGATGGCCGCGAGACGGCACCTTTAACCGAGACCTCATCACCCAGGTTAAGATCAAGGTCT
TTTCACCTGGCCCGCATGGACACCCAGACCAGGTCCCCTACATCGTGACCTGGGAAGCCTTGGCTTTTGA
CCCCCCTCCCTGGGTCAAGCCCTTTGTACACCCTAAGCCTCCGCCTCCTCTTCCTCCATCCGCCCCGTCT
CTCCCCCTTGAACCTCCTCGTTCGACCCCGCCTCGATCCTCCCTTTATCCAGCCCTCACTCCTTCTCTAG
GCGCCGGAATTAGATCGATCTCTCGACCTAGAGATATCGTGTCGACCCCCACGAGGGCCTATTTCCCATG
ATTCCTTCATATTTGCATATACGATACAAGGCTGTTAGAGAGATAATTGGAATTAATTTGACTGTAAACA
CAAAGATATTAGTACAAAATACGTGACGTAGAAAGTAATAATTTCTTGGGTAGTTTGCAGTTTTAAAATT
ATGTTTTAAAATGGACTATCATATGCTTACCGTAACTTGAAAGTATTTCGATTTCTTGGCTTTATATATC
TTGTGGAAAGGACGAAACACCGGGTCTTCGCGGCCGCATTAGGCACCCCAGGCTTTACACTTTATGCTTC
CGGCTCGTATAATGTGTGGATTTTGAGTTAGGATCCGTCGAGATTTTCAGGAGCTAAGGAAGCTAAAATG
GAGAAAAAAATCACTGGATATACCACCGTTGATATATCCCAATGGCATCGTAAAGAACATTTTGAGGCAT
TTCAGTCAGTTGCTCAATGTACCTATAACCAGACCGTTCAGCTGGATATTACGGCCTTTTTAAAGACCGT
AAAGAAAAATAAGCACAAGTTTTATCCGGCCTTTATTCACATTCTTGCCCGCCTGATGAATGCTCATCCG
GAATTCCGTATGGCAATGAAAGACGGTGAGCTGGTGATATGGGATAGTGTTCACCCTTGTTACACCGTTT
TCCATGAGCAAACTGAAACGTTTTCATCGCTCTGGAGTGAATACCACGACGATTTCCGGCAGTTTCTACA
CATATATTCGCAAGATGTGGCGTGTTACGGTGAAAACCTGGCCTATTTCCCTAAAGGGTTTATTGAGAAT
ATGTTTTTCGTCTCAGCCAATCCCTGGGTGAGTTTCACCAGTTTTGATTTAAACGTGGCCAATATGGACA
ACTTCTTCGCCCCCGTTTTCACCATGGGCAAATATTATACGCAAGGCGACAAGGTGCTGATGCCGCTGGC
GATTCAGGTTCATCATGCCGTTTGTGATGGCTTCCATGTCGGCAGAATGCTTAATGAATTACAACAGTAC
TGCGATGAGTGGCAGGGCGGGGCGTAAACGCGTGGATCCGGCTTACTAAAAGCCAGATAACAGTATGCGT
ATTTGCGCGCTGATTTTTGCGGTATAAGAATATATACTGATATGTATACCCGAAGTATGTCAAAAAGAGG
TATGCTATGAAGCAGCGTATTACAGTGACAGTTGACAGCGACAGCTATCAGTTGCTCAAGGCATATATGA
TGTCAATATCTCCGGTCTGGTAAGCACAACCATGCAGAATGAAGCCCGTCGTCTGCGTGCCGAACGCTGG
AAAGCGGAAAATCAGGAAGGGATGGCTGAGGTCGCCCGGTTTATTGAAATGAACGGCTCTTTTGCTGACG
AGAACAGGGGCTGGTGAAATGCAGTTTAAGGTTTACACCTATAAAAGAGAGAGCCGTTATCGTCTGTTTG
TGGATGTACAGAGTGATATTATTGACACGCCCGGGCGACGGATGGTGATCCCCCTGGCCAGTGCACGTCT
GCTGTCAGATAAAGTCTCCCGTGAACTTTACCCGGTGGTGCATATCGGGGATGAAAGCTGGCGCATGATG
ACCACCGATATGGCCAGTGTGCCGGTCTCCGTTATCGGGGAAGAAGTGGCTGATCTCAGCCACCGCGAAA
ATGACATCAAAAACGCCATTAACCTGATGTTCTGGGGAATATAAATGTCAGGCTCCCTTATACACAGCCA
GTCTGCAGGTCGAAGACCTGTTTTAGAGCTAGAAATAGCAAGTTAAAATAAGGCTAGTCCGTTATCAACT
TGAAAAAGTGGCACCGAGTCGGTGCTTTTTTGTTTTAGAGCTAGAAATAGCAAGTTAAAATAAGGCTAGT
CCGTTTTTAGCGCGTGCGCCAATTCTGCAGACAAATGGCTCCTCGAGAATTCGCGAATCGATGTTAACGC
GTAATTCTACCGGGTAGGGGAGGCGCTTTTCCCAAGGCAGTCTGGAGCATGCGCTTTAGCAGCCCCGCTG
GGCACTTGGCGCTACACAAGTGGCCTCTGGCCTCGCACACATTCCACATCCACCGGTAGGCGGCAACCGG
CTCCGTTCTTTGGTGGCCCCTTCGCGCCACCTTCTACTCCTCCCCTAGTCAGGAAGTTCCCCCCCGCCCC
GCAGCTCGCGTCGTGCAGGACGTGACAAATGGAAGTAGCACGTCTCACTAGTCTCGTGCAGATGGACAGC
ACCGCTGAGCAATGGAAGCGGGTAGGCCTTTGGGGCAGCGGCCAATAGCAGCTTTGCTCCTTCGCTTTCT
GGGCTCAGAGGCTGGGAAGGGGTGGGTCCGGGGGCGGGCTCAGGGGCGGGCTCAGGGGCGGGGCGGGCGC
CCGAAGGTCCTCCGGAGGCCCGGCATTCTGCACGCTTCAAAAGCGCACGTCTGCCGCGCTGTTCTCCTCT
TCCTCATCTCCGGGCCTTTCGACCTGCAGCCCAAGCTAGCTTACCATGACCGAGTACAAGCCCACGGTGC
GCCTCGCCACCCGCGACGACGTCCCCAGGGCCGTACGCACCCTCGCCGCCGCGTTCGCCGACTACCCCGC
CACGCGCCACACCGTCGATCCGGACCGCCACATCGAGCGGGTCACCGAGCTGCAAGAACTCTTCCTCACG
CGCGTCGGGCTCGACATCGGCAAGGTGTGGGTCGCGGACGACGGCGCCGCGGTGGCGGTCTGGACCACGC
CGGAGAGCGTCGAAGCGGGGGCGGTGTTCGCCGAGATCGGCCCGCGCATGGCCGAGTTGAGCGGTTCCCG
GCTGGCCGCGCAGCAACAGATGGAAGGCCTCCTGGCGCCGCACCGGCCCAAGGAGCCCGCGTGGTTCCTG
GCCACCGTCGGCGTCTCGCCCGACCACCAGGGCAAGGGTCTGGGCAGCGCCGTCGTGCTCCCCGGAGTGG
AGGCGGCCGAGCGCGCCGGGGTGCCCGCCTTCCTGGAGACCTCCGCGCCCCGCAACCTCCCCTTCTACGA
GCGGCTCGGCTTCACCGTCACCGCCGACGTCGAGGTGCCCGAAGGACCGCGCACCTGGTGCATGACCCGC
AAGCCCGGTGCCGAGGGCAGAGGAAGTCTGCTAACATGCGGTGACGTGGAGGAGAATCCCGGCCCTGCTA
GCATGGTGAGCAAGGGCGAGGAGCTGTTCACCGGGGTGGTGCCCATCCTGGTCGAGCTGGACGGCGACGT
AAACGGCCACAAGTTCAGCGTGAGGGGCGAGGGCGAGGGCGATGCCACCAACGGCAAGCTGACCCTGAAG
TTCATCTGCACCACCGGCAAGCTGCCCGTGCCCTGGCCCACCCTCGTGACCACCCTGAGCCACGGCGTGC
AGTGCTTCGCCCGCTACCCCGACCACATGAAGCAGCACGACTTCTTCAAGTCCGCCATGCCCGAAGGCTA
CGTCCAGGAGCGCACCATCTTCTTCAAGGACGACGGCACCTACAAGACCCGCGCCGAGGTGAAGTTCGAG
GGCGACACCCTGGTGAACCGCATCGAGCTGAAGGGCGTCGACTTCAAGGAGGACGGCAACATCCTGGGGC
ACAAGCTGGAGTACAACTTCAACAGCCACAACATCTATATCATGGCCGTCAAGCAGAAGAACGGCATCAA
GGTGAACTTCAAGATCCGCCACAACGTGGAGGACGGCAGCGTGCAGCTCGCCGACCACTACCAGCAGAAC
ACCCCCATCGGCGACGGCCCCGTGCTGCTGCCCGACAGCCACTACCTGAGCACCCAGTCCGTGCTGAGCA
AAGACCCCAACGAGAAGCGCGATCACATGGTCCTGCTGGAGTTCCGCACCGCCGCCGGGATCACTCTCGG
CATGGACGAGCTGTACAAGTGAACGCGTCGATAAAATAAAAGATTTTATTTAGTCTCCAGAAAAAGGGGG
GAATGAAAGACCCCACCTGTAGGTTTGGCAAGCTAGAGAACCATCAGATGTTTCCAGGGTGCCCCAAGGA
CCTGAAATGACCCTGTGCCTTATTTGAACTAACCAATCAGTTCGCTTCTCGCTTCTGTTCGCGCGCTTCT
GCTCCCCGAGCTCAATAAAAGAGCCCACAACCCCTCACTCGGCGCGCCAGTCCTCCGATAGACTGCGTCG
CCCGGGTACCCGTGTATCCAATAAACCCTCTTGCAGTTGCATCCGACTTGTGGTCTCGCTGTTCCTTGGG
AGGGTCTCCTCTGAGTGATTGACTACCCGTCAGCGGGGGTCTTTCATGGGTAACAGTTTCTTGAAGTTGG
AGAACAACATTCTGAGGGTAGGAGTCGAATATTAAGTAATCCTGACTCAATTAGCCACTGTTTTGAATCC
ACATACTCCAATACTCCTGAAATAGTTCATTATGGACAGCGCAGAAAGAGCTGGGGAGAATTGTGAAATT
GTTATCCCCTCACAATTCCACACAACATACGAGCCGGAAGCATAAAGTGTAAAGCCTGGGGTGCCTAATG
AGTGAGCTAACTCACATTAATTGCGTTGCGCTCACTGCCCGCTTTCCAGTCGGGAAACCTGTCGTGCCAG
CTGCATTAATGAATCGGCCAACGCGCGGGGAGAGGCGGTTTGCGTATTGGGCGCTCTTCCGCTTCCTCGC
TCACTGACTCGCTGCGCTCGGTCGTTCGGCTGCGGCGAGCGGTATCAGCTCACTCAAAGGCGGTAATACG
GTTATCCACAGAATCAGGGGATAACGCAGGAAAGAACATGTGAGCAAAAGGCCAGCAAAAGGCCAGGAAC
CGTAAAAAGGCCGCGTTGCTGGCGTTTTTCCATAGGCTCCGCCCCCCTGACGAGCATCACAAAAATCGAC
GCTCAAGTCAGAGGTGGCGAAACCCGACAGGACTATAAAGATACCAGGCGTTTCCCCCTGGAAGCTCCCT
CGTGCGCTCTCCTGTTCCGACCCTGCCGCTTACCGGATACCTGTCCGCCTTTCTCCCTTCGGGAAGCGTG
GCGCTTTCTCATAGCTCACGCTGTAGGTATCTCAGTTCGGTGTAGGTCGTTCGCTCCAAGCTGGGCTGTG
TGCACGAACCCCCCGTTCAGCCCGACCGCTGCGCCTTATCCGGTAACTATCGTCTTGAGTCCAACCCGGT
AAGACACGACTTATCGCCACTGGCAGCAGCCACTGGTAACAGGATTAGCAGAGCGAGGTATGTAGGCGGT
GCTACAGAGTTCTTGAAGTGGTGGCCTAACTACGGCTACACTAGAAGAACAGTATTTGGTATCTGCGCTC
TGCTGAAGCCAGTTACCTTCGGAAAAAGAGTTGGTAGCTCTTGATCCGGCAAACAAACCACCGCTGGTAG
CGGTGGTTTTTTTGTTTGCAAGCAGCAGATTACGCGCAGAAAAAAAGGATCTCAAGAAGATCCTTTGATC
TTTTCTACGGGGTCTGACGCTCAGTGGAACGAAAACTCACGTTAAGGGATTTTGGTCATGAGATTATCAA
AAAGGATCTTCACCTAGATCCTTTTAAATTAAAAATGAAGTTTTAAATCAATCTAAAGTATATATGAGTA
AACTTGGTCTGACAGTTACCAATGCTTAATCAGTGAGGCACCTATCTCAGCGATCTGTCTATTTCGTTCA
TCCATAGTTGCCTGACTCCCCGTCGTGTAGATAACTACGATACGGGAGGGCTTACCATCTGGCCCCAGTG
CTGCAATGATACCGCGAGACCCACGCTCACCGGCTCCAGATTTATCAGCAATAAACCAGCCAGCCGGAAG
GGCCGAGCGCAGAAGTGGTCCTGCAACTTTATCCGCCTCCATCCAGTCTATTAATTGTTGCCGGGAAGCT
AGAGTAAGTAGTTCGCCAGTTAATAGTTTGCGCAACGTTGTTGCCATTGCTACAGGCATCGTGGTGTCAC
GCTCGTCGTTTGGTATGGCTTCATTCAGCTCCGGTTCCCAACGATCAAGGCGAGTTACATGATCCCCCAT
GTTGTGCAAAAAAGCGGTTAGCTCCTTCGGTCCTCCGATCGTTGTCAGAAGTAAGTTGGCCGCAGTGTTA
TCACTCATGGTTATGGCAGCACTGCATAATTCTCTTACTGTCATGCCATCCGTAAGATGCTTTTCTGTGA
CTGGTGAGTACTCAACCAAGTCATTCTGAGAATAGTGTATGCGGCGACCGAGTTGCTCTTGCCCGGCGTC
AATACGGGATAATACCGCGCCACATAGCAGAACTTTAAAAGTGCTCATCATTGGAAAACGTTCTTCGGGG
CGAAAACTCTCAAGGATCTTACCGCTGTTGAGATCCAGTTCGATGTAACCCACTCGTGCACCCAACTGAT
CTTCAGCATCTTTTACTTTCACCAGCGTTTCTGGGTGAGCAAAAACAGGAAGGCAAAATGCCGCAAAAAA
GGGAATAAGGGCGACACGGAAATGTTGAATACTCATACTCTTCCTTTTTCAATATTATTGAAGCATTTAT
CAGGGTTATTGTCTCATGAGCGGATACATATTTGAATGTATTTAGAAAAATAAACAAATAGGGGTTCCGC
GCACATTTCCCCGAAAAGTGCCACCTGACGTCTAAGAAACCATTATTATCATGACATTAACCTATAAAAA
TAGGCGTATCACGAGGCCCTTTCGTCTCGCGCGTTTCGGTGATGACGGTGAAAACCTCTGACACATGCAG
CTCCCGGAGACGGTCACAGCTTGTCTGTAAGCGGATGCCGGGAGCAGACAAGCCCGTCAGGGCGCGTCAG
CGGGTGTTGGCGGGTGTCGGGGCTGGCTTAACTATGCGGCATCAGAGCAGATTGTACTGAGAGTGCACCA
TATGCGGTGTGAAATACCGCACAGATGCGTAAGGAGAAAATACCGCATCAGGCGCCATTCGCCATTCAGG
CTGCGCAACTGTTGGGAAGGGCGATCGGTGCGGGCCTCTTCGCTATTACGCCAGCTGGCGAAAGGGGGAT
GTGCTGCAAGGCGATTAAGTTGGGTAACGCCAGGGTTTTCCCAGTCACGACGTTGTAAAACGACGGCGCA
AGGAATGGTGCATGCAAGGAGATGGCGCCCAACAGTCCCCCGGCCACGGGGCCTGCCACCATACCCACGC
CGAAACAAGCGCTCATGAGCCCGAAGTGGCGAGCCCGATCTTCCCCATCGGTGATGTCGGCGATATAGGC
GCCAGCAACCGCACCTGTGGCGCCGGTGATGCCGGCCACGATGCGTCCGGCGTAGAGGCGATTAGTCCAA
TTTGTTAAAGACAGGATATCAGTGGTCCAGGCTCTAGTTTTGACTCAACAATATCACCAGCTGAAGCCTA
TAGAGTACGAGCCATAGATAAAATAAAAGATTTTATTTAGTCTCCAGAAAAAGGGGGG
